>Addgene plasmid #69735 | pIC214 | depositor partial sequence | sequence record 123481 | ORF
ATGAGTGTCCAAAGTAGCAGTGGAAGTTTGGAGGGGCCGCCATCTTGGTCCCAGCTCTCCACGTCTCCAA
CCCCGGGCTCGGCGGCGGCGGCCAGGTCCCTGCTGAATCACACGCCGCCATCCGGGAGGCCCAGGGAAGG
TGCAATGGATGAGCTTCATAGTCTGGATCCAAGAAGGCAAGAGTTATTGGAAGCTAGATTTACTGGAGTT
GCAAGTGGGAGCACTGGAAGTACGGGCAGTTGCAGTGTTGGAGCTAAAGCCTCAACAAATAACGAAAGCT
CTAATCACAGTTTTGGAAGCTTGGGATCTTTAAGTGACAAAGAATCAGAGACACCGGAGAAGAAACAATC
GGAATCATCCAGGGGAAGAAAGAGAAAAGCAGAAAACCAGAATGAAAGTAGTCAGGGAAAAAGTATTGGG
GGACGTGGCCACAAAATTAGCGACTATTTTGAATACCAGGGTGGAAATGGCTCAAGTCCAGTAAGAGGCA
TACCTCCTGCAATCCGTTCTCCTCAAAATTCACATTCACATTCCACTCCTTCCTCATCTGTTCGACCGAA
TAGCCCTTCTCCTACTGCATTAGCATTTGGGGACCACCCTATTGTACAACCAAAGCAATTATCCTTTAAA
ATTATTCAGACTGATCTCACAATGCTGAAATTAGCAGCATTAGAAAGTAATAAAATCCAGGACCTGGAAA
AGAAGGAGGGACGTATAGATGATTTGCTCAGGGCTAACTGTGATCTCAGACGGCAAATAGATGAACAACA
AAAATTACTTGAAAAATACAAAGAACGATTAAATAAGTGCATATCAATGAGCAAGAAACTTCTTATTGAA
AAGAGTACACAAGAAAAGCTGTCAAGCAGAGAGAAGAGTATGCAAGATCGATTACGCCTTGGGCACTTTA
CAACAGTTAGACATGGCGCTTCATTTACTGAACAATGGACAGATGGTTTTGCATTTCAGAATCTTGTGAA
GCAACAAGAATGGGTGAATCAGCAAAGGGAAGATATTGAAAGGCAAAGGAAACTTCTAGCCAAACGCAAA
CCTCCCACAGCTAATAATTCTCAGGCACCCTCTACCAATTCTGAACCAAAACAAAGGAAAAACAAAGCAG
TCAATGGAGCAGAGAATGATCCCTTTGTTAGACCAAATTTACCACAACTGTTGACTTTGGCAGAATATCA
TGAACAGGAAGAAATTTTCAAACTTAGACTAGGACATCTCAAAAAGGAAGAGGCAGAAATCCAGGCAGAA
CTTGAACGTTTGGAAAGAGTCAGAAATCTTCACATACGTGAGCTGAAAAGAATAAACAATGAAGATAATT
CACAGTTCAAAGATCACCCAACATTAAATGAAAGATATTTATTACTTCATCTGCTTGGTAGAGGTGGCTT
TAGTGAAGTGTATAAGGCTTTTGACCTTTATGAACAAAGATATGCTGCTGTGAAGATACATCAGCTTAAT
AAAAGCTGGAGAGATGAGAAGAAAGAAAACTACCACAAACATGCCTGCAGAGAGTATAGAATACACAAAG
AACTGGATCACCCCAGAATAGTTAAACTCTATGATTATTTCTCCTTGGATACAGATACGTTTTGTACAGT
GTTAGAATACTGTGAAGGCAATGACTTGGATTTCTATCTGAAGCAACACAAGTTAATGTCAGAGAAAGAA
GCTCGGTCTATTGTAATGCAGATTGTAAATGCACTAAGATATCTCAATGAGATCAAACCCCCTATTATAC
ATTATGATCTTAAGCCAGGAAACATCCTACTGGTAGATGGAACAGCATGTGGTGAAATCAAAATCACTGA
TTTTGGTCTGTCCAAGATTATGGATGATGATAGCTATGGTGTAGATGGAATGGATCTAACTTCCCAGGGG
GCAGGCACTTACTGGTATTTACCTCCTGAGTGTTTTGTAGTTGGAAAAGAGCCACCAAAGATTTCCAACA
AGGTTGATGTATGGTCGGTTGGAGTCATCTTCTTTCAGTGTCTTTATGGTAGAAAGCCATTTGGTCACAA
TCAATCTCAACAAGACATTCTTCAAGAAAATACAATATTAAAAGCCACAGAAGTCCAGTTCCCTGTAAAA
CCGGTTGTAAGCAGTGAAGCCAAGGCATTTATAAGACGCTGTTTGGCATATCGAAAAGAAGATCGATTTG
ATGTGCACCAGCTGGCAAATGACCCATACCTTCTCCCACACATGAGAAGATCAAATTCTTCAGGAAACCT
ACACATGGCTGGGCTGACAGCATCCCCTACACCCCCTTCTTCAAGCATAATTACTTACTGA
