>Addgene plasmid #69735 | pIC214 | addgene partial sequence | sequence record 129202 | EGFP-C 5'-CATGGTCCTGCTGGAGTTCGTG-3'
AGTCCGGAGGGGATCGGTGGAGCTCCACCGGTGGCGGCCGCTCTAGAGAGAATCTTTATTTTCAGGGCGC
CGCCAAATTCAAAGAAACCGCTGCTGCTAAATTCGAACGCCAGCACATGGACAGCGGAGGTGGAGGTACT
AGTCTCGAGATGAGTGTCCAAAGTAGCAGTGGAAGTTTGGAGGGGCCGCCATCTTGGTCCCAGCTCTCCA
CGTCTCCAACCCCGGGCTCGGCGGCGGCGGCCAGGTCCCTGCTGAATCACACGCCGCCATCCGGGAGGCC
CAGGGAAGGTGCAATGGATGAGCTTCATAGTCTGGATCCAAGAAGGCAAGAGTTATTGGAAGCTAGATTT
ACTGGAGTTGCAAGTGGGAGCACTGGAAGTACGGGCAGTTGCAGTGTTGGAGCTAAAGCCTCAACAAATA
ACGAAAGCTCTAATCACAGTTTTGGAAGCTTGGGATCTTTAAGTGACAAAGAATCAGAGACACCGGAGAA
GAAACAATCGGAATCATCCAGGGGAAGAAAGAGAAAAGCAGAAAACCAGAATGAAAGTAGTCAGGGAAAA
AGTATTGGGGGACGTGGCCACAAAATTAGCGACTATTTTGAATACCAGGGTGGAAATGGCTCAAGTCCAG
TAAGAGGCATACCTCCTGCAATCCGTTCTCCTCAAAATTCACATTCACATTCCACTCCTTCCTCATCTGT
TCGACCGAATAGCCCTTCTCCTACTGCATTAGCATTTGG
