>Addgene plasmid #69735 | pIC214 | addgene partial sequence | sequence record 129203 | SV40pA-R 5'-GAAATTTGTGATGCTATTGC-3'
GTTACAACAACAATTGCATTCATTTTATGTTTCAGGTTCAGGGGGAGGTGTGGGAGGTTTTTTAAAGCAA
GTAAAACCTCTACAAATGTGGTATGGCTGATTATGATCAGTTATCTAGATCCGGTGGATCCCGGGCCCGC
GGTACCGTCGACTGCAGAATTCTCAGTAAGTAATTATGCTTGAAGAAGGGGGTGTAGGGGATGCTGTCAG
CCCAGCCATGTGTAGGTTTCCTGAAGAATTTGATCTTCTCATGTGTGGGAGAAGGTATGGGTCATTTGCC
AGCTGGTGCACATCAAATCGATCTTCTTTTCGATATGCCAAACAGCGTCTTATAAATGCCTTGGCTTCAC
TGCTTACAACCGGTTTTACAGGGAACTGGACTTCTGTGGCTTTTAATATTGTATTTTCTTGAAGAATGTC
TTGTTGAGATTGATTGTGACCAAATGGCTTTCTACCATAAAGACACTGAAAGAAGATGACTCCAACCGAC
CATACATCAACCTTGTTGGAAATCTTTGGTGGCTCTTTTCCAACTACAAAACACTCAGGAGGTAAATACC
AGTAAGTGCCTGCCCCCTGGGAAGTTAGATCCATTCCATCTACACCATAGCTATCATCATCCATAATCTT
GGACAGACCAAAATCAGTGATTTTGATTTCACCACATGCTGTTCCATCTACCAGTAGGATGTTTCCTGGC
TTAAGATCATAATGTATAATAGGGGGTTTGATCTCATTGAGATATCTTAGTGCATTTACAATCTGCATTA
CAATAGACCGAGCTTCTTTCTCTGACATTAACTTGTGTTGCTTCAGATAGAAATCCAAGTCATTGCCTTC
ACAG
