[The description below was written by a language model from this plasmid's Addgene catalogue record.]
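Description:
pIC214 is a mammalian expression plasmid built on the Clontech pEYFP-C1 backbone and carrying the human Tousled-like kinase 1 (TLK1, also known as PKU-beta) coding sequence. The insert is about 2.3 kb, derived from an IMAGE cDNA clone, and was placed between the XhoI and EcoRI sites of the multiple cloning site, both of which remain intact. The plasmid is maintained in E. coli at high copy number under kanamycin selection. No feature table accompanies the record, so the promoter and other regulatory elements are not listed explicitly. Vectors of the pEYFP-C1 family generally drive expression from the CMV immediate-early promoter, terminate with an SV40 polyadenylation signal (consistent with the SV40pA reverse sequencing primer listed), and carry a kanamycin/neomycin resistance cassette that can also permit G418 selection in mammalian cells.

The payload is an N-terminal fusion in which TLK1 sits downstream of a backbone-encoded eYFP-TEV-S tag. The enhanced yellow fluorescent protein allows the kinase to be visualised in live or fixed cells. The S-tag provides a second affinity handle, and the intervening TEV protease cleavage site allows the fluorescent protein portion to be cleaved away from the S-tagged protein. This kind of arrangement is suited to combined localisation and tandem affinity purification, in which a first capture via the fluorescent protein is followed by TEV release and a second capture via the S-tag. The record itself states the purpose only as mammalian expression of TLK1, so the construct is best described as a tool for expressing fluorescently tagged TLK1 in mammalian cells, with localisation and interaction studies as plausible applications.
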