Addgene plasmid #69735: pIC214
Purpose: Mammalian Expression of Tousled-like kinase 1 (TLK1)
Depositing lab: Iain Cheeseman. Depositing organization: Whitehead Institute for Biomedical Research.
Backbone
  Vector backbone: pEYFP-C1
  Backbone manufacturer: Clontech
  Vector type: Mammalian Expression
Growth in bacteria
  Bacterial resistance: Kanamycin, 50 μg/mL
  Growth temperature: 37°C
  Growth strain: DH5alpha
  Copy number: High Copy
Gene/Insert
  Gene/Insert name: Tousled-like kinase 1 (TLK1) (alt name: IMAGE 5532877)
  Species: H. sapiens (human)
  Insert size (bp): 2301
  Entrez Gene: TLK1 (a.k.a. PKU-beta)
  Tag / fusion protein: eYFP-TEV-S (N terminal on backbone)
  Cloning method: Restriction Enzyme; 5′ cloning site XhoI (not destroyed); 3′ cloning site EcoRI (not destroyed)
  Sequencing primers: 5′ EGFP-C; 3′ SV40pA-R
Terms and licenses: Academic/Nonprofit Terms; Industry Terms: Not Available to Industry
How to cite: pIC214 was a gift from Iain Cheeseman (Addgene plasmid # 69735 ; http://n2t.net/addgene:69735 ; RRID:Addgene_69735)
